>Addgene plasmid #172837 | pX330_VCL sgRNA / hSpCas9 | addgene full sequence | sequence record 340906 | Addgene NGS Result
GAGGGCCTATTTCCCATGATTCCTTCATATTTGCATATACGATACAAGGCTGTTAGAGAGATAATTGGAA
TTAATTTGACTGTAAACACAAAGATATTAGTACAAAATACGTGACGTAGAAAGTAATAATTTCTTGGGTA
GTTTGCAGTTTTAAAATTATGTTTTAAAATGGACTATCATATGCTTACCGTAACTTGAAAGTATTTCGAT
TTCTTGGCTTTATATATCTTGTGGAAAGGACGAAACACCGACAGGAAACAGCAAGTCCTGGTTTTAGAGC
TAGAAATAGCAAGTTAAAATAAGGCTAGTCCGTTATCAACTTGAAAAAGTGGCACCGAGTCGGTGCTTTT
TTGTTTTAGAGCTAGAAATAGCAAGTTAAAATAAGGCTAGTCCGTTTTTAGCGCGTGCGCCAATTCTGCA
GACAAATGGCTCTAGAGGTACCCGTTACATAACTTACGGTAAATGGCCCGCCTGGCTGACCGCCCAACGA
CCCCCGCCCATTGACGTCAATAGTAACGCCAATAGGGACTTTCCATTGACGTCAATGGGTGGAGTATTTA
CGGTAAACTGCCCACTTGGCAGTACATCAAGTGTATCATATGCCAAGTACGCCCCCTATTGACGTCAATG
ACGGTAAATGGCCCGCCTGGCATTGTGCCCAGTACATGACCTTATGGGACTTTCCTACTTGGCAGTACAT
CTACGTATTAGTCATCGCTATTACCATGGTCGAGGTGAGCCCCACGTTCTGCTTCACTCTCCCCATCTCC
CCCCCCTCCCCACCCCCAATTTTGTATTTATTTATTTTTTAATTATTTTGTGCAGCGATGGGGGCGGGGG
GGGGGGGGGGGCGGGGCGAGGGGCGGGGCGGGGCGAGGCGGAGAGGTGCGGCGGCAGCCAATCAGAGCGG
CGCGCTCCGAAAGTTTCCTTTTATGGCGAGGCGGCGGCGGCGGCGGCCCTATAAAAAGCGAAGCGCGCGG
CGGGCGGGAGTCGCTGCGCGCTGCCTTCGCCCCGTGCCCCGCTCCGCCGCCGCCTCGCGCCGCCCGCCCC
GGCTCTGACTGACCGCGTTACTCCCACAGGTGAGCGGGCGGGACGGCCCTTCTCCTCCGGGCTGTAATTA
GCTGAGCAAGAGGTAAGGGTTTAAGGGATGGTTGGTTGGTGGGGTATTAATGTTTAATTACCTGGAGCAC
CTGCCTGAAATCACTTTTTTTCAGGTTGGACCGGTGCCACCATGGACTATAAGGACCACGACGGAGACTA
CAAGGATCATGATATTGATTACAAAGACGATGACGATAAGATGGCCCCAAAGAAGAAGCGGAAGGTCGGT
ATCCACGGAGTCCCAGCAGCCGACAAGAAGTACAGCATCGGCCTGGACATCGGCACCAACTCTGTGGGCT
GGGCCGTGATCACCGACGAGTACAAGGTGCCCAGCAAGAAATTCAAGGTGCTGGGCAACACCGACCGGCA
CAGCATCAAGAAGAACCTGATCGGAGCCCTGCTGTTCGACAGCGGCGAAACAGCCGAGGCCACCCGGCTG
AAGAGAACCGCCAGAAGAAGATACACCAGACGGAAGAACCGGATCTGCTATCTGCAAGAGATCTTCAGCA
ACGAGATGGCCAAGGTGGACGACAGCTTCTTCCACAGACTGGAAGAGTCCTTCCTGGTGGAAGAGGATAA
GAAGCACGAGCGGCACCCCATCTTCGGCAACATCGTGGACGAGGTGGCCTACCACGAGAAGTACCCCACC
ATCTACCACCTGAGAAAGAAACTGGTGGACAGCACCGACAAGGCCGACCTGCGGCTGATCTATCTGGCCC
TGGCCCACATGATCAAGTTCCGGGGCCACTTCCTGATCGAGGGCGACCTGAACCCCGACAACAGCGACGT
GGACAAGCTGTTCATCCAGCTGGTGCAGACCTACAACCAGCTGTTCGAGGAAAACCCCATCAACGCCAGC
GGCGTGGACGCCAAGGCCATCCTGTCTGCCAGACTGAGCAAGAGCAGACGGCTGGAAAATCTGATCGCCC
AGCTGCCCGGCGAGAAGAAGAATGGCCTGTTCGGAAACCTGATTGCCCTGAGCCTGGGCCTGACCCCCAA
CTTCAAGAGCAACTTCGACCTGGCCGAGGATGCCAAACTGCAGCTGAGCAAGGACACCTACGACGACGAC
CTGGACAACCTGCTGGCCCAGATCGGCGACCAGTACGCCGACCTGTTTCTGGCCGCCAAGAACCTGTCCG
ACGCCATCCTGCTGAGCGACATCCTGAGAGTGAACACCGAGATCACCAAGGCCCCCCTGAGCGCCTCTAT
GATCAAGAGATACGACGAGCACCACCAGGACCTGACCCTGCTGAAAGCTCTCGTGCGGCAGCAGCTGCCT
GAGAAGTACAAAGAGATTTTCTTCGACCAGAGCAAGAACGGCTACGCCGGCTACATTGACGGCGGAGCCA
GCCAGGAAGAGTTCTACAAGTTCATCAAGCCCATCCTGGAAAAGATGGACGGCACCGAGGAACTGCTCGT
GAAGCTGAACAGAGAGGACCTGCTGCGGAAGCAGCGGACCTTCGACAACGGCAGCATCCCCCACCAGATC
CACCTGGGAGAGCTGCACGCCATTCTGCGGCGGCAGGAAGATTTTTACCCATTCCTGAAGGACAACCGGG
AAAAGATCGAGAAGATCCTGACCTTCCGCATCCCCTACTACGTGGGCCCTCTGGCCAGGGGAAACAGCAG
ATTCGCCTGGATGACCAGAAAGAGCGAGGAAACCATCACCCCCTGGAACTTCGAGGAAGTGGTGGACAAG
GGCGCTTCCGCCCAGAGCTTCATCGAGCGGATGACCAACTTCGATAAGAACCTGCCCAACGAGAAGGTGC
TGCCCAAGCACAGCCTGCTGTACGAGTACTTCACCGTGTATAACGAGCTGACCAAAGTGAAATACGTGAC
CGAGGGAATGAGAAAGCCCGCCTTCCTGAGCGGCGAGCAGAAAAAGGCCATCGTGGACCTGCTGTTCAAG
ACCAACCGGAAAGTGACCGTGAAGCAGCTGAAAGAGGACTACTTCAAGAAAATCGAGTGCTTCGACTCCG
TGGAAATCTCCGGCGTGGAAGATCGGTTCAACGCCTCCCTGGGCACATACCACGATCTGCTGAAAATTAT
CAAGGACAAGGACTTCCTGGACAATGAGGAAAACGAGGACATTCTGGAAGATATCGTGCTGACCCTGACA
CTGTTTGAGGACAGAGAGATGATCGAGGAACGGCTGAAAACCTATGCCCACCTGTTCGACGACAAAGTGA
TGAAGCAGCTGAAGCGGCGGAGATACACCGGCTGGGGCAGGCTGAGCCGGAAGCTGATCAACGGCATCCG
GGACAAGCAGTCCGGCAAGACAATCCTGGATTTCCTGAAGTCCGACGGCTTCGCCAACAGAAACTTCATG
CAGCTGATCCACGACGACAGCCTGACCTTTAAAGAGGACATCCAGAAAGCCCAGGTGTCCGGCCAGGGCG
ATAGCCTGCACGAGCACATTGCCAATCTGGCCGGCAGCCCCGCCATTAAGAAGGGCATCCTGCAGACAGT
GAAGGTGGTGGACGAGCTCGTGAAAGTGATGGGCCGGCACAAGCCCGAGAACATCGTGATCGAAATGGCC
AGAGAGAACCAGACCACCCAGAAGGGACAGAAGAACAGCCGCGAGAGAATGAAGCGGATCGAAGAGGGCA
TCAAAGAGCTGGGCAGCCAGATCCTGAAAGAACACCCCGTGGAAAACACCCAGCTGCAGAACGAGAAGCT
GTACCTGTACTACCTGCAGAATGGGCGGGATATGTACGTGGACCAGGAACTGGACATCAACCGGCTGTCC
GACTACGATGTGGACCATATCGTGCCTCAGAGCTTTCTGAAGGACGACTCCATCGACAACAAGGTGCTGA
CCAGAAGCGACAAGAACCGGGGCAAGAGCGACAACGTGCCCTCCGAAGAGGTCGTGAAGAAGATGAAGAA
CTACTGGCGGCAGCTGCTGAACGCCAAGCTGATTACCCAGAGAAAGTTCGACAATCTGACCAAGGCCGAG
AGAGGCGGCCTGAGCGAACTGGATAAGGCCGGCTTCATCAAGAGACAGCTGGTGGAAACCCGGCAGATCA
CAAAGCACGTGGCACAGATCCTGGACTCCCGGATGAACACTAAGTACGACGAGAATGACAAGCTGATCCG
GGAAGTGAAAGTGATCACCCTGAAGTCCAAGCTGGTGTCCGATTTCCGGAAGGATTTCCAGTTTTACAAA
GTGCGCGAGATCAACAACTACCACCACGCCCACGACGCCTACCTGAACGCCGTCGTGGGAACCGCCCTGA
TCAAAAAGTACCCTAAGCTGGAAAGCGAGTTCGTGTACGGCGACTACAAGGTGTACGACGTGCGGAAGAT
GATCGCCAAGAGCGAGCAGGAAATCGGCAAGGCTACCGCCAAGTACTTCTTCTACAGCAACATCATGAAC
TTTTTCAAGACCGAGATTACCCTGGCCAACGGCGAGATCCGGAAGCGGCCTCTGATCGAGACAAACGGCG
AAACCGGGGAGATCGTGTGGGATAAGGGCCGGGATTTTGCCACCGTGCGGAAAGTGCTGAGCATGCCCCA
AGTGAATATCGTGAAAAAGACCGAGGTGCAGACAGGCGGCTTCAGCAAAGAGTCTATCCTGCCCAAGAGG
AACAGCGATAAGCTGATCGCCAGAAAGAAGGACTGGGACCCTAAGAAGTACGGCGGCTTCGACAGCCCCA
CCGTGGCCTATTCTGTGCTGGTGGTGGCCAAAGTGGAAAAGGGCAAGTCCAAGAAACTGAAGAGTGTGAA
AGAGCTGCTGGGGATCACCATCATGGAAAGAAGCAGCTTCGAGAAGAATCCCATCGACTTTCTGGAAGCC
AAGGGCTACAAAGAAGTGAAAAAGGACCTGATCATCAAGCTGCCTAAGTACTCCCTGTTCGAGCTGGAAA
ACGGCCGGAAGAGAATGCTGGCCTCTGCCGGCGAACTGCAGAAGGGAAACGAACTGGCCCTGCCCTCCAA
ATATGTGAACTTCCTGTACCTGGCCAGCCACTATGAGAAGCTGAAGGGCTCCCCCGAGGATAATGAGCAG
AAACAGCTGTTTGTGGAACAGCACAAGCACTACCTGGACGAGATCATCGAGCAGATCAGCGAGTTCTCCA
AGAGAGTGATCCTGGCCGACGCTAATCTGGACAAAGTGCTGTCCGCCTACAACAAGCACCGGGATAAGCC
CATCAGAGAGCAGGCCGAGAATATCATCCACCTGTTTACCCTGACCAATCTGGGAGCCCCTGCCGCCTTC
AAGTACTTTGACACCACCATCGACCGGAAGAGGTACACCAGCACCAAAGAGGTGCTGGACGCCACCCTGA
TCCACCAGAGCATCACCGGCCTGTACGAGACACGGATCGACCTGTCTCAGCTGGGAGGCGACAAAAGGCC
GGCGGCCACGAAAAAGGCCGGCCAGGCAAAAAAGAAAAAGTAAGAATTCCTAGAGCTCGCTGATCAGCCT
CGACTGTGCCTTCTAGTTGCCAGCCATCTGTTGTTTGCCCCTCCCCCGTGCCTTCCTTGACCCTGGAAGG
TGCCACTCCCACTGTCCTTTCCTAATAAAATGAGGAAATTGCATCGCATTGTCTGAGTAGGTGTCATTCT
ATTCTGGGGGGTGGGGTGGGGCAGGACAGCAAGGGGGAGGATTGGGAAGAGAATAGCAGGCATGCTGGGG
AGCGGCCGCAGGAACCCCTAGTGATGGAGTTGGCCACTCCCTCTCTGCGCGCTCGCTCGCTCACTGAGGC
CGGGCGACCAAAGGTCGCCCGACGCCCGGGCTTTGCCCGGGCGGCCTCAGTGAGCGAGCGAGCGCGCAGC
TGCCTGCAGGGGCGCCTGATGCGGTATTTTCTCCTTACGCATCTGTGCGGTATTTCACACCGCATA
[95 nt withheld, positions 5947-6041]
T
[46 nt withheld, positions 6043-6088]
C
[141 nt withheld, positions 6090-6230]
CCTTTGACGTTGGAGTCCACGTTCTTT
[37 nt withheld, positions 6258-6294]
ACTCTATCTCGGGCTATTCTTTTGATTTATAAGGGATTTTGCCGATTTCGGTCTATTGGTTAAAAAATGA
GCTGATTTAACAAAAATTTAACGCGAATTTTAACAAAATATTAACGTTTACAATTTTATGGTGCACTCTC
AGTACAATCTGCTCTGATGCCGCATAGTTAAGCCAGCCCCGACACCCGCCAACACCCGCTGACGCGCCCT
GACGGGCTTGTCTGCTCCCGGCATCCGCTTACAGACAAGCTGTGACCGTCTCCGGGAGCTGCATGTGTCA
GAGGTTTTCACCGTCATCACCGAAACGCGCGAGACGAAAGGGCCTCGTGATACGCCTATTTTTATAGGTT
AATGTCATGATAATAATGGTTTCTTAGACGTCAGGTGGCACTTTTCGGGGAAATGTGCGCGGAACCCCTA
TTTGTTTATTTTTCTAAATACATTCAAATATGTATCCGCTCATGAGACAATAACCCTGATAAATGCTTCA
ATAATATTGAAAAAGGAAGAGTATGAGTATTCAACATTTCCGTGTCGCCCTTATTCCCTTTTTTGCGGCA
TTTTGCCTTCCTGTTTTTGCTCACCCAGAAACGCTGGTGAAAGTAAAAGATGCTGAAGATCAGTTGGGTG
CACGAGTGGGTTACATCGAACTGGATCTCAACAGCGGTAAGATCCTTGAGAGTTTTCGCCCCGAAGAACG
TTTTCCAATGATGAGCACTTTTAAAGTTCTGCTATGTGGCGCGGTATTATCCCGTATTGACGCCGGGCAA
GAGCAACTCGGTCGCCGCATACACTATTCTCAGAATGACTTGGTTGAGTACTCACCAGTCACAGAAAAGC
ATCTTACGGATGGCATGACAGTAAGAGAATTATGCAGTGCTGCCATAACCATGAGTGATAACACTGCGGC
CAACTTACTTCTGACAACGATCGGAGGACCGAAGGAGCTAACCGCTTTTTTGCACAACATGGGGGATCAT
GTAACTCGCCTTGATCGTTGGGAACCGGAGCTGAATGAAGCCATACCAAACGACGAGCGTGACACCACGA
TGCCTGTAGCAATGGCAACAACGTTGCGCAAACTATTAACTGGCGAACTACTTACTCTAGCTTCCCGGCA
ACAATTAATAGACTGGATGGAGGCGGATAAAGTTGCAGGACCACTTCTGCGCTCGGCCCTTCCGGCTGGC
TGGTTTATTGCTGATAAATCTGGAGCCGGTGAGCGTGGAAGCCGCGGTATCATTGCAGCACTGGGGCCAG
ATGGTAAGCCCTCCCGTATCGTAGTTATCTACACGACGGGGAGTCAGGCAACTATGGATGAACGAAATAG
ACAGATCGCTGAGATAGGTGCCTCACTGATTAAGCATTGGTAACTGTCAGACCAAGTTTACTCATATATA
CTTTAGATTGATTTAAAACTTCATTTTTAATTTAAAAGGATCTAGGTGAAGATCCTTTTTGATAATCTCA
TGACCAAAATCCCTTAACGTGAGTTTTCGTTCCACTGAGCGTCAGACCCCGTAGAAAAGATCAAAGGATC
TTCTTGAGATCCTTTTTTTCTGCGCGTAATCTGCTGCTTGCAAACAAAAAAACCACCGCTACCAGCGGTG
GTTTGTTTGCCGGATCAAGAGCTACCAACTCTTTTTCCGAAGGTAACTGGCTTCAGCAGAGCGCAGATAC
CAAATACTGTTCTTCTAGTGTAGCCGTAGTTAGGCCACCACTTCAAGAACTCTGTAGCACCGCCTACATA
CCTCGCTCTGCTAATCCTGTTACCAGTGGCTGCTGCCAGTGGCGATAAGTCGTGTCTTACCGGGTTGGAC
TCAAGACGATAGTTACCGGATAAGGCGCAGCGGTCGGGCTGAACGGGGGGTTCGTGCACACAGCCCAGCT
TGGAGCGAACGACCTACACCGAACTGAGATACCTACAGCGTGAGCTATGAGAAAGCGCCACGCTTCCCGA
AGGGAGAAAGGCGGACAGGTATCCGGTAAGCGGCAGGGTCGGAACAGGAGAGCGCACGAGGGAGCTTCCA
GGGGGAAACGCCTGGTATCTTTATAGTCCTGTCGGGTTTCGCCACCTCTGACTTGAGCGTCGATTTTTGT
GATGCTCGTCAGGGGGGCGGAGCCTATGGAAAAACGCCAGCAACGCGGCCTTTTTACGGTTCCTGGCCTT
TTGCTGGCCTTTTGCTCACATGT
Features (pLannotate 1.2.2; 18 found; start..end, strand, type, name):
      1..241     +  promoter       U6 promoter: RNA polymerase III promoter for human U6 snRNA
    271..346     +  misc_RNA       gRNA scaffold: guide RNA scaffold for the Streptococcus pyogenes CRISPR/Cas9 system
    353..396     +  misc_RNA       gRNA scaffold (fragment): guide RNA scaffold for the Streptococcus pyogenes CRISPR/Cas9 system
    443..728     +  enhancer       CMV enhancer: human cytomegalovirus immediate early enhancer; contains an 18-bp deletion relative to the standard CMV enhancer
    730..986     +  promoter       chicken β-actin promoter: contains a 21-bp deletion relative to the standard chicken β-actin promoter
    987..1214    +  intron         hybrid intron: hybrid between chicken β-actin (CBA) and minute virus of mice (MMV) introns (Gray et al., 2011)
   1352..2953    +  CDS            Cas9(N): N-terminal portion of Streptococcus pyogenes Cas9 (Zetsche et al., 2015)
   2954..5452    +  CDS            Cas9(C): C-terminal portion of Streptococcus pyogenes Cas9 (Zetsche et al., 2015)
   5453..5500    +  CDS            nucleoplasmin NLS: bipartite nuclear localization signal from nucleoplasmin
   5534..5645    +  polyA_signal   bGH poly(A) signal: bovine growth hormone polyadenylation signal
   5750..5890    +  repeat_region  AAV2 ITR: inverted terminal repeat of adeno-associated virus serotype 2 inverted
   5895..5946    -  misc_feature   bom (fragment): basis of mobility region from pBR322
   5965..6420    +  rep_origin     f1 ori (sequence partly withheld): f1 bacteriophage origin of replication; arrow indicates direction of (+) strand synthesis
   6421..6470    -  misc_feature   bom (fragment): basis of mobility region from pBR322
   6572..6607    -  CDS            rop (fragment): Rop protein, which maintains plasmids at low copy number; rop
   6702..6806    +  promoter       AmpR promoter: bla
   6807..7667    +  CDS            AmpR: β-lactamase; bla; confers resistance to ampicillin, carbenicillin, and related antibiotics
   7838..8426    +  rep_origin     ori: high-copy-number ColE1/pMB1/pBR322/pUC origin of replication
