[The description below was written by a language model from this plasmid's Addgene catalogue record and pLannotate feature annotations shown in this document.]
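Description:
pX330_VCL sgRNA / hSpCas9 is an all-in-one mammalian CRISPR expression plasmid of 8,487 bp built on the pX330 backbone. It carries both components of the Streptococcus pyogenes Cas9 system on a single vector for delivery into mammalian cells. In bacteria it is maintained at high copy number by a ColE1/pUC-type origin and selected with ampicillin through the β-lactamase (AmpR) gene and its own promoter. An f1 phage origin is also present. The feature table additionally lists a single AAV2 inverted terminal repeat and short fragments of bom and rop, which appear to be backbone remnants rather than functional elements; the record does not describe the plasmid as an AAV packaging vector.

The payload consists of two expression units. A human U6 RNA polymerase III promoter drives a single guide RNA: the short unannotated gap between the promoter and the S. pyogenes gRNA scaffold is where the spacer sits, and according to the record it targets intron 21, the last intron, of VCL (the species is not stated). Downstream, a CAG-type promoter, annotated as a CMV enhancer, chicken β-actin promoter and hybrid intron, drives humanised SpCas9. The coding sequence is annotated as contiguous N- and C-terminal portions, followed by a C-terminal nucleoplasmin nuclear localisation signal and a bovine growth hormone polyadenylation signal.

Cutting within the last intron rather than in coding sequence fits the associated work on CRISPR-based designer exon insertion, in which a donor exon is inserted into an intron to label an endogenous protein. The donor is not part of this plasmid and would have to be supplied separately.
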