Addgene plasmid #172837: pX330_VCL sgRNA / hSpCas9
Purpose: Mammalian expression of a sgRNA targeting the intron 21 (last intron) of VCL (Zhong et al, eLife 2021) under the U6 promotor and hSpCas9 under the CAG promotor. This construct is based on pX330.
Depositing lab: Haining Zhong. Depositing organization: Oregon Health & Science University. Publication: High-fidelity, efficient, and reversible labeling of endogenous proteins using CRISPR-based designer exon insertion. Zhong H, Ceballos CC, Massengill CI, Muniak MA, Ma L, Qin M, Petrie SK, Mao T. Elife. 2021 Jun 8;10. pii: 64911. doi: 10.7554/eLife.64911. PubMed 34100715.
Backbone
  Vector backbone: pX330
  Backbone size w/o insert (bp): 8484
  Total vector size (bp): 8487
  Vector type: Mammalian Expression, CRISPR
Growth in bacteria
  Bacterial resistance: Ampicillin, 100 μg/mL
  Growth temperature: 37°C
  Growth strain: DH5alpha
  Copy number: High Copy
Gene/Insert
  Gene/Insert name: sgRNA targeting intron 21 of VCL under the U6 promotor and hSpCas9 under the CAG promotor
Terms and licenses: Academic/Nonprofit Terms; Industry Terms: Not Available to Industry
How to cite: pX330_VCL sgRNA / hSpCas9 was a gift from Haining Zhong (Addgene plasmid # 172837 ; http://n2t.net/addgene:172837 ; RRID:Addgene_172837)
